Addgene plasmid #223152: pBK1307-AAV-EFSNC-dSaCas9-HP1b(79-173)
Purpose: Expression of truncated HP1b with dSaCas9 and empty gRNA scaffold
Depositing lab: Boris Kantor. Depositing organization: Duke University. Publication: All-in-one AAV-delivered epigenome-editing platform: proof-of-concept and therapeutic implications for neurodegenerative disorders. Kantor B, Odonovan B, Rittiner J, Hodgson D, Lindner N, Guerrero S, Dong W, Zhang A, Chiba-Falek O. bioRxiv [Preprint]. 2024 May 19:2023.04.14.536951. doi: 10.1101/2023.04.14.536951. PubMed 38798630.
Backbone
  Vector backbone: Unknown
  Vector type: Mammalian Expression, AAV, CRISPR
Growth in bacteria
  Bacterial resistance: Ampicillin, 100 μg/mL
  Growth temperature: 37°C
  Growth strain: NEB Stable
  Copy number: High Copy
Gene/Insert
  Gene/Insert name: HP1b (alt name: CBX1)
  Species: H. sapiens (human)
  Mutation: Encodes aa 79-173
  Entrez Gene: CBX1 (a.k.a. CBX, HP1-BETA, HP1Hs-beta, HP1Hsbeta, Hp1beta, M31, MOD1, p25beta)
  Promoter: EF1a
  Tag / fusion protein: 3xFLAG (N terminal on backbone)
  Cloning method: Unknown
Terms and licenses: Academic/Nonprofit Terms; Industry Terms: Not Available to Industry
Depositor comments: Please visit https://doi.org/10.1101/2023.04.14.536951 for bioRxiv preprint.
How to cite: pBK1307-AAV-EFSNC-dSaCas9-HP1b(79-173) was a gift from Boris Kantor (Addgene plasmid # 223152 ; http://n2t.net/addgene:223152 ; RRID:Addgene_223152)
