[The description below was written by a language model from this plasmid's Addgene catalogue record and pLannotate feature annotations shown in this document.]
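Description:
pBK1307-AAV-EFSNC-dSaCas9-HP1b(79-173) is an all-in-one AAV transfer plasmid for CRISPR-based epigenome editing in mammalian cells. The parental backbone is not named in the record. The sequenced plasmid is about 7.3 kb and is propagated in bacteria as a high-copy construct through a ColE1/pUC-type origin with ampicillin (β-lactamase) selection; an f1 phage origin is also present. The payload lies between AAV2 inverted terminal repeats, which direct replication and packaging of the intervening DNA into AAV particles. The downstream ITR is annotated as complete, while the upstream one is detected only as short fragments, which may reflect the difficulty of sequencing and annotating these repeats rather than a true truncation.

Within the ITRs, a compact EF-1α core promoter drives a single fusion protein. It consists of an N-terminal 3xFLAG epitope tag, Staphylococcus aureus Cas9 (described by the depositor as the catalytically dead dSaCas9 form), a bipartite nucleoplasmin nuclear localization signal, and a truncated human HP1β (CBX1) spanning amino acids 79–173. A short synthetic poly(A) signal terminates the transcript. HP1β is a heterochromatin component associated with epigenetic repression, so tethering this fragment to a DNA-binding but non-cutting Cas9 is meant to silence a targeted locus without cleaving it.

Downstream, a human U6 Pol III promoter precedes an Sa gRNA scaffold that carries no spacer, so a targeting sequence must be cloned in by the user. The small SaCas9, minimal promoter and short poly(A) signal help keep effector and guide within a single AAV genome. The brief small t antigen and En2 splice acceptor hits are probably incidental annotation matches.
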