Features (pLannotate 1.2.2; 20 found; start..end, strand, type, name):
     12..39      +  repeat_region  AAV2 ITR (fragment): inverted terminal repeat of adeno-associated virus serotype 2 inverted
     68..95      +  repeat_region  AAV2 ITR (fragment): inverted terminal repeat of adeno-associated virus serotype 2 inverted
    142..160     +  CDS            small t antigen (fragment): SV40 (simian virus 40) small t antigen
    186..397     +  promoter       EF-1α core promoter: core promoter for human elongation factor EF-1α
    414..479     +  CDS            3xFLAG: three tandem FLAG® epitope tags, followed by an enterokinase cleavage site
    558..3713    +  CDS            cas9: CAS9_STAAU - Experimental evidence at protein level: Swiss-Prot protein existence level 1. CRISPR (clustered regularly interspaced short palindromic repeat) is an adaptive immune system that provides protection against mobile genetic elements (viruses, transposable elements and conjugative plasmids). CRISPR clusters contain spacers, sequences complementary to antecedent mobile elements, and target invading nucleic acids. CRISPR clusters are transcribed and processed into CRISPR RNA (crRNA). In type II CRISPR systems correct processing of pre-crRNA requires a trans- encoded small RNA (tracrRNA)
   3714..3761    +  CDS            nucleoplasmin NLS: bipartite nuclear localization signal from nucleoplasmin
   3867..3883    +  misc_feature   En2 SA (fragment): splice acceptor from the mouse Engrailed 2 gene (Skarnes et al., 1992)
   3888..4097    +  CDS            CBX1 (fragment): CBX1_HUMAN - Also known as CBX. Experimental evidence at protein level: Swiss-Prot protein existence level 1. Component of heterochromatin. Recognizes and binds histone H3 tails methylated at 'Lys-9', leading to epigenetic repression. Interaction with lamin B receptor (LBR) can contribute to the association of the heterochromatin with the inner nuclear membrane. From Homo sapiens (Human).
   4140..4188    +  polyA_signal   poly(A) signal: synthetic polyadenylation signal
   4200..4440    +  promoter       U6 promoter: RNA polymerase III promoter for human U6 snRNA
   4469..4544    +  misc_RNA       Sa gRNA scaffold: guide RNA scaffold for the Staphylococcus aureus CRISPR/Cas9 system
   4558..4698    +  repeat_region  AAV2 ITR: inverted terminal repeat of adeno-associated virus serotype 2 inverted
   4703..4754    -  misc_feature   bom (fragment): basis of mobility region from pBR322
   4773..5228    +  rep_origin     f1 ori (sequence partly withheld): f1 bacteriophage origin of replication; arrow indicates direction of (+) strand synthesis
   5229..5278    -  misc_feature   bom (fragment): basis of mobility region from pBR322
   5380..5415    -  CDS            rop (fragment): Rop protein, which maintains plasmids at low copy number; rop
   5510..5614    +  promoter       AmpR promoter: bla
   5615..6475    +  CDS            AmpR: β-lactamase; bla; confers resistance to ampicillin, carbenicillin, and related antibiotics
   6646..7234    +  rep_origin     ori: high-copy-number ColE1/pMB1/pBR322/pUC origin of replication
>Addgene plasmid #223152 | pBK1307-AAV-EFSNC-dSaCas9-HP1b(79-173) | addgene full sequence | sequence record 442890 | Addgene NGS Result
CCTGCAGGCAGCTGCGCGCTCGCTCGCTCACTGAGGCCGCCCGGGCGTCGGGCGACCTTTGGTCGCCCGG
CCTCAGTGAGCGAGCGAGCGCGCAGAGAGGGAGTGGCCAACTCCATCACTAGGGGTTCCTGCGGCCTCTA
GCTAGGTCTTGAAAGGAGTGGGAATTGGCTCCGGTGCCCGTCAGTGGGCAGAGCGCACATCGCCCACAGT
CCCCGAGAAGTTGGGGGGAGGGGTCGGCAATTGATCCGGTGCCTAGAGAAGGTGGCGCGGGGTAAACTGG
GAAAGTGATGTCGTGTACTGGCTCCGCCTTTTTCCCGAGGGTGGGGGAGAACCGTATATAAGTGCAGTAG
TCGCCGTGAACGTTCTTTTTCGCAACGGGTTTGCCGCCAGAACACAGGACCGGTGCCACCATGGACTACA
AAGACCATGACGGTGATTATAAAGATCATGACATAGATTACAAGGATGACGATGACAAGGGTGGATCGCC
AAAGAAAAAGAGGAAAGTCGCCCCAAAGAAGAAGCGGAAGGTCGGTATCCACGGAGTCCCAGCAGCCAAG
CGGAACTACATCCTGGGCCTGGCCATCGGCATCACCAGCGTGGGCTACGGCATCATCGACTACGAGACAC
GGGACGTGATCGATGCCGGCGTGCGGCTGTTCAAAGAGGCCAACGTGGAAAACAACGAGGGCAGGCGGAG
CAAGAGAGGCGCCAGAAGGCTGAAGCGGCGGAGGCGGCATAGAATCCAGAGAGTGAAGAAGCTGCTGTTC
GACTACAACCTGCTGACCGACCACAGCGAGCTGAGCGGCATCAACCCCTACGAGGCCAGAGTGAAGGGCC
TGAGCCAGAAGCTGAGCGAGGAAGAGTTCTCTGCCGCCCTGCTGCACCTGGCCAAGAGAAGAGGCGTGCA
CAACGTGAACGAGGTGGAAGAGGACACCGGCAACGAGCTGTCCACCAAAGAGCAGATCAGCCGGAACAGC
AAGGCCCTGGAAGAGAAATACGTGGCCGAACTGCAGCTGGAACGGCTGAAGAAAGACGGCGAAGTGCGGG
GCAGCATCAACAGATTCAAGACCAGCGACTACGTGAAAGAAGCCAAACAGCTGCTGAAGGTGCAGAAGGC
CTACCACCAGCTGGACCAGAGCTTCATCGACACCTACATCGACCTGCTGGAAACCCGGCGGACCTACTAT
GAGGGACCTGGCGAGGGCAGCCCCTTCGGCTGGAAGGACATCAAAGAATGGTACGAGATGCTGATGGGCC
ACTGCACCTACTTCCCCGAGGAACTGCGGAGCGTGAAGTACGCCTACAACGCCGACCTGTACAACGCCCT
GAACGACCTGAACAATCTCGTGATCACCAGGGACGAGAACGAGAAGCTGGAATATTACGAGAAGTTCCAG
ATCATCGAGAACGTGTTCAAGCAGAAGAAGAAGCCCACCCTGAAGCAGATCGCCAAAGAAATCCTCGTGA
ACGAAGAGGATATTAAGGGCTACAGAGTGACCAGCACCGGCAAGCCCGAGTTCACCAACCTGAAGGTGTA
CCACGACATCAAGGACATTACCGCCCGGAAAGAGATTATTGAGAACGCCGAGCTGCTGGATCAGATTGCC
AAGATCCTGACCATCTACCAGAGCAGCGAGGACATCCAGGAAGAACTGACCAATCTGAACTCCGAGCTGA
CCCAGGAAGAGATCGAGCAGATCTCTAATCTGAAGGGCTATACCGGCACCCACAACCTGAGCCTGAAGGC
CATCAACCTGATCCTGGACGAGCTGTGGCACACCAACGACAACCAGATCGCTATCTTCAACCGGCTGAAG
CTGGTGCCCAAGAAGGTGGACCTGTCCCAGCAGAAAGAGATCCCCACCACCCTGGTGGACGACTTCATCC
TGAGCCCCGTCGTGAAGAGAAGCTTCATCCAGAGCATCAAAGTGATCAACGCCATCATCAAGAAGTACGG
CCTGCCCAACGACATCATTATCGAGCTGGCCCGCGAGAAGAACTCCAAGGACGCCCAGAAAATGATCAAC
GAGATGCAGAAGCGGAACCGGCAGACCAACGAGCGGATCGAGGAAATCATCCGGACCACCGGCAAAGAGA
ACGCCAAGTACCTGATCGAGAAGATCAAGCTGCACGACATGCAGGAAGGCAAGTGCCTGTACAGCCTGGA
AGCCATCCCTCTGGAAGATCTGCTGAACAACCCCTTCAACTATGAGGTGGACCACATCATCCCCAGAAGC
GTGTCCTTCGACAACAGCTTCAACAACAAGGTGCTCGTGAAGCAGGAAGAAGCCAGCAAGAAGGGCAACC
GGACCCCATTCCAGTACCTGAGCAGCAGCGACAGCAAGATCAGCTACGAAACCTTCAAGAAGCACATCCT
GAATCTGGCCAAGGGCAAGGGCAGAATCAGCAAGACCAAGAAAGAGTATCTGCTGGAAGAACGGGACATC
AACAGGTTCTCCGTGCAGAAAGACTTCATCAACCGGAACCTGGTGGATACCAGATACGCCACCAGAGGCC
TGATGAACCTGCTGCGGAGCTACTTCAGAGTGAACAACCTGGACGTGAAAGTGAAGTCCATCAATGGCGG
CTTCACCAGCTTTCTGCGGCGGAAGTGGAAGTTTAAGAAAGAGCGGAACAAGGGGTACAAGCACCACGCC
GAGGACGCCCTGATCATTGCCAACGCCGATTTCATCTTCAAAGAGTGGAAGAAACTGGACAAGGCCAAAA
AAGTGATGGAAAACCAGATGTTCGAGGAAAAGCAGGCCGAGAGCATGCCCGAGATCGAAACCGAGCAGGA
GTACAAAGAGATCTTCATCACCCCCCACCAGATCAAGCACATTAAGGACTTCAAGGACTACAAGTACAGC
CACCGGGTGGACAAGAAGCCTAATAGAGAGCTGATTAACGACACCCTGTACTCCACCCGGAAGGACGACA
AGGGCAACACCCTGATCGTGAACAATCTGAACGGCCTGTACGACAAGGACAATGACAAGCTGAAAAAGCT
GATCAACAAGAGCCCCGAAAAGCTGCTGATGTACCACCACGACCCCCAGACCTACCAGAAACTGAAGCTG
ATTATGGAACAGTACGGCGACGAGAAGAATCCCCTGTACAAGTACTACGAGGAAACCGGGAACTACCTGA
CCAAGTACTCCAAAAAGGACAACGGCCCCGTGATCAAGAAGATTAAGTATTACGGCAACAAACTGAACGC
CCATCTGGACATCACCGACGACTACCCCAACAGCAGAAACAAGGTCGTGAAGCTGTCCCTGAAGCCCTAC
AGATTCGACGTGTACCTGGACAATGGCGTGTACAAGTTCGTGACCGTGAAGAATCTGGATGTGATCAAAA
AAGAAAACTACTACGAAGTGAATAGCAAGTGCTATGAGGAAGCTAAGAAGCTGAAGAAGATCAGCAACCA
GGCCGAGTTTATCGCCTCCTTCTACAACAACGATCTGATCAAGATCAACGGCGAGCTGTATAGAGTGATC
GGCGTGAACAACGACCTGCTGAACCGGATCGAAGTGAACATGATCGACATCACCTACCGCGAGTACCTGG
AAAACATGAACGACAAGAGGCCCCCCAGGATCATTAAGACAATCGCCTCCAAGACCCAGAGCATTAAGAA
GTACAGCACAGACATTCTGGGCAACCTGTATGAAGTGAAATCTAAGAAGCACCCTCAGATCATCAAAAAG
GGCAAAAGGCCGGCGGCCACGAAAAAGGCCGGCCAGGCAAAAAAGAAAAAGGGATCCGGTGGAGGAAGTG
GCGGGTCAGGGTCGGGTGGCACTAGTAAATCAGAGGGAGGCAAGCGCAAAGCTGATTCTGATTCTGAAGA
TAAGGGAGAGGAGAGCAAACCAAAGAAGAAGAAAGAAGAGTCAGAAAAGCCACGAGGCTTTGCTCGAGGT
TTGGAGCCGGAGCGGATTATTGGAGCTACAGACTCCAGTGGAGAGCTCATGTTCCTGATGAAATGGAAAA
ACTCTGATGAGGCTGACCTGGTCCCTGCCAAGGAAGCCAATGTCAAGTGCCCACAGGTTGTCATATCCTT
CTATGAGGAAAGGCTGACGTGGCATTCCTACGCTAGCGGAGGTGGTTCGCCAAAGAAGAAACGGAAGGTG
GGATCCTGAAATAAAAGATCTTTGTTTTCATTAGATCTGTGTGTTGGTTTTTTGTGTGCGGCCGGTACCG
AGGGCCTATTTCCCATGATTCCTTCATATTTGCATATACGATACAAGGCTGTTAGAGAGATAATTGGAAT
TAATTTGACTGTAAACACAAAGATATTAGTACAAAATACGTGACGTAGAAAGTAATAATTTCTTGGGTAG
TTTGCAGTTTTAAAATTATGTTTTAAAATGGACTATCATATGCTTACCGTAACTTGAAAGTATTTCGATT
TCTTGGCTTTATATATCTTGTGGAAAGGACGAAACACCGGAGACCACGGCAGGTCTCAGTTTTAGTACTC
TGGAAACAGAATCTACTAAAACAAGGCAAAATGCCGTGTTTATCTCGTCAACTTGTTGGCGAGATTTTTG
CGGCCGCAGGAACCCCTAGTGATGGAGTTGGCCACTCCCTCTCTGCGCGCTCGCTCGCTCACTGAGGCCG
GGCGACCAAAGGTCGCCCGACGCCCGGGCTTTGCCCGGGCGGCCTCAGTGAGCGAGCGAGCGCGCAGCTG
CCTGCAGGGGCGCCTGATGCGGTATTTTCTCCTTACGCATCTGTGCGGTATTTCACACCGCATA
[95 nt withheld, positions 4755-4849]
T
[46 nt withheld, positions 4851-4896]
C
[141 nt withheld, positions 4898-5038]
CCTTTGACGTTGGAGTCCACGTTCTTT
[37 nt withheld, positions 5066-5102]
ACTCTATCTCGGGCTATTCTTTTGATTTATAAGGGATTTTGCCGATTTCGGTCTATTGGTTAAAAAATGA
GCTGATTTAACAAAAATTTAACGCGAATTTTAACAAAATATTAACGTTTACAATTTTATGGTGCACTCTC
AGTACAATCTGCTCTGATGCCGCATAGTTAAGCCAGCCCCGACACCCGCCAACACCCGCTGACGCGCCCT
GACGGGCTTGTCTGCTCCCGGCATCCGCTTACAGACAAGCTGTGACCGTCTCCGGGAGCTGCATGTGTCA
GAGGTTTTCACCGTCATCACCGAAACGCGCGAGACGAAAGGGCCTCGTGATACGCCTATTTTTATAGGTT
AATGTCATGATAATAATGGTTTCTTAGACGTCAGGTGGCACTTTTCGGGGAAATGTGCGCGGAACCCCTA
TTTGTTTATTTTTCTAAATACATTCAAATATGTATCCGCTCATGAGACAATAACCCTGATAAATGCTTCA
ATAATATTGAAAAAGGAAGAGTATGAGTATTCAACATTTCCGTGTCGCCCTTATTCCCTTTTTTGCGGCA
TTTTGCCTTCCTGTTTTTGCTCACCCAGAAACGCTGGTGAAAGTAAAAGATGCTGAAGATCAGTTGGGTG
CACGAGTGGGTTACATCGAACTGGATCTCAACAGCGGTAAGATCCTTGAGAGTTTTCGCCCCGAAGAACG
TTTTCCAATGATGAGCACTTTTAAAGTTCTGCTATGTGGCGCGGTATTATCCCGTATTGACGCCGGGCAA
GAGCAACTCGGTCGCCGCATACACTATTCTCAGAATGACTTGGTTGAGTACTCACCAGTCACAGAAAAGC
ATCTTACGGATGGCATGACAGTAAGAGAATTATGCAGTGCTGCCATAACCATGAGTGATAACACTGCGGC
CAACTTACTTCTGACAACGATCGGAGGACCGAAGGAGCTAACCGCTTTTTTGCACAACATGGGGGATCAT
GTAACTCGCCTTGATCGTTGGGAACCGGAGCTGAATGAAGCCATACCAAACGACGAGCGTGACACCACGA
TGCCTGTAGCAATGGCAACAACGTTGCGCAAACTATTAACTGGCGAACTACTTACTCTAGCTTCCCGGCA
ACAATTAATAGACTGGATGGAGGCGGATAAAGTTGCAGGACCACTTCTGCGCTCGGCCCTTCCGGCTGGC
TGGTTTATTGCTGATAAATCTGGAGCCGGTGAGCGTGGAAGCCGCGGTATCATTGCAGCACTGGGGCCAG
ATGGTAAGCCCTCCCGTATCGTAGTTATCTACACGACGGGGAGTCAGGCAACTATGGATGAACGAAATAG
ACAGATCGCTGAGATAGGTGCCTCACTGATTAAGCATTGGTAACTGTCAGACCAAGTTTACTCATATATA
CTTTAGATTGATTTAAAACTTCATTTTTAATTTAAAAGGATCTAGGTGAAGATCCTTTTTGATAATCTCA
TGACCAAAATCCCTTAACGTGAGTTTTCGTTCCACTGAGCGTCAGACCCCGTAGAAAAGATCAAAGGATC
TTCTTGAGATCCTTTTTTTCTGCGCGTAATCTGCTGCTTGCAAACAAAAAAACCACCGCTACCAGCGGTG
GTTTGTTTGCCGGATCAAGAGCTACCAACTCTTTTTCCGAAGGTAACTGGCTTCAGCAGAGCGCAGATAC
CAAATACTGTTCTTCTAGTGTAGCCGTAGTTAGGCCACCACTTCAAGAACTCTGTAGCACCGCCTACATA
CCTCGCTCTGCTAATCCTGTTACCAGTGGCTGCTGCCAGTGGCGATAAGTCGTGTCTTACCGGGTTGGAC
TCAAGACGATAGTTACCGGATAAGGCGCAGCGGTCGGGCTGAACGGGGGGTTCGTGCACACAGCCCAGCT
TGGAGCGAACGACCTACACCGAACTGAGATACCTACAGCGTGAGCTATGAGAAAGCGCCACGCTTCCCGA
AGGGAGAAAGGCGGACAGGTATCCGGTAAGCGGCAGGGTCGGAACAGGAGAGCGCACGAGGGAGCTTCCA
GGGGGAAACGCCTGGTATCTTTATAGTCCTGTCGGGTTTCGCCACCTCTGACTTGAGCGTCGATTTTTGT
GATGCTCGTCAGGGGGGCGGAGCCTATGGAAAAACGCCAGCAACGCGGCCTTTTTACGGTTCCTGGCCTT
TTGCTGGCCTTTTGCTCACATGT
